Addgene plasmid #54850: rsEmerald-pBAD
Purpose: (Empty Backbone) Localization: Protein Expression Vector , Excitation: 491, Emission: 508
Depositing lab: Michael Davidson. Depositing organization: Florida State University, Tallahassee.
Backbone
  Vector backbone: rsEmerald-pBAD
  Backbone size (bp): 4800
  Vector type: Bacterial Expression
  Tag / fusion protein: rsEmerald (C terminal on backbone); 6xHis (N terminal on backbone)
Growth in bacteria
  Bacterial resistance: Ampicillin, 100 μg/mL
  Growth temperature: 37°C
  Growth strain: DH5alpha
  Copy number: High Copy
Gene/Insert
  Gene/Insert name: None
  Tag / fusion protein: rsEmerald (C terminal on backbone); 6xHis (N terminal on backbone)
  Cloning method: Unknown
  Sequencing primers: 5′ pBAD-Fwd; 3′ pBAD-rev
Terms and licenses: Academic/Nonprofit Terms; Industry Terms
Depositor comments: Contains 6x-Histidine tag for protein purification. Excitation = 491; Emission = 508
How to cite: rsEmerald-pBAD was a gift from Michael Davidson (Addgene plasmid # 54850 ; http://n2t.net/addgene:54850 ; RRID:Addgene_54850)
