[The description below was written by a language model from this plasmid's Addgene catalogue record.]
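Description:
rsEmerald-pBAD is a bacterial expression plasmid of about 4.8 kb, catalogued as an empty backbone with no separate insert: its payload is the fluorescent protein rsEmerald itself, carried in a pBAD-type vector. It is selected with ampicillin and is listed as high copy in standard E. coli cloning strains. The record gives no feature table, so the origin of replication, the exact promoter and regulatory elements, and the arrangement of cloning sites are not stated explicitly. The pBAD name and the pBAD forward and reverse sequencing primers suggest the usual arabinose-inducible araBAD promoter system, in which expression is controlled by the AraC regulator and switched on by adding L-arabinose, but this is inferred from the naming rather than documented.

The coding region pairs an N-terminal 6xHis tag with rsEmerald, which is described as a C-terminal tag on the backbone. The depositor notes that the histidine tag is there for protein purification, which is typically done by immobilised metal affinity chromatography. rsEmerald is a green fluorescent protein with recorded excitation and emission maxima of 491 nm and 508 nm. The "rs" prefix conventionally marks a reversibly switchable variant, though the record does not describe its photoswitching behaviour. The catalogue categorises the construct as a protein expression vector, so its main use is producing and purifying recombinant rsEmerald in bacteria, for example for spectroscopic or photophysical characterisation, rather than localising a fusion partner in cells. The cloning method is listed as unknown.
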