>Addgene plasmid #54850 | rsEmerald-pBAD | addgene partial sequence | sequence record 93584 | pBAD-F 5'-ATGCCATAGCATTTTTATCC-3'
TCGCAACTCTCTACTGTTTCTCCATACCCGTTTTTTTGGGCTAGAAATAATTTTGTTTAACTTTAAGAAG
GAGATATACATATGCGGGGTTCTCATCATCATCATCATCATGGTATGGCTAGCATGACTGGTGGACAGCA
AATGGGTCGGGATCTGTACGAGAACCTGTACTTCCAGGGCTCGAGCATGGTGAGCAAGGGCGAGGAGCTG
TTCACCGGGGTGGTGCCCATCCTGGTCGAGCTGGACGGCGACGTAAACGGCCACAAGTTCAGCGTGTCCG
GCGAGGGCGAGGGCGATGCCACCTACGGCAAGCTGACCCTGAAGTTCATCTGCACCACCGGCAAGCTGCC
CGTGCCCTGGCCCACCCTCGTGACCACCTTGACCTACGGCGTGCTGTGCTTCGCCCGCTACCCCGACCAC
ATGAAGCAGCACGACTTCTTCAAGTCCGCCATGCCCGAAGGCTACGTCCAGGAGCGCACCATCTTCTTCA
AGGACGACGGCAACTACAAGACCCGCGCCGAGGTGAAGTTCGAGGGCGACACCCTGGTGAACCGCATCGA
GCTGAAGGGCATCGACTTCAAGGAGGACGGCAACATCCTGGGGCACAAGCTGGAGTACAACTACAACAGC
CACAAGGCCTATATCACCGCCGACAAGCAGAAGAACGGCATCAAGTCCAACTTCAAGACCCGCCACAACA
TCGAGGACGGCAGCGTGCAGCTCGCCGACCACTACCAGCAGAACACCCCCATCGGCGACGGCCCCGTGCT
GCTGCCCGACAACCACTACCTGAGCACCCAGAACAAGCTGAGCAAAGACC
