>Addgene plasmid #54850 | rsEmerald-pBAD | addgene partial sequence | sequence record 94297 | pBAD-R 5'-GATTTAATCTGTATCAGG-3'
AGCTTCGAATTCTTACTTGTACAGCTCGTCCATGCCGAGAGTGATCCCGGCGGCGGTCACGAACTCCAGC
AGGACCATGTGATCGCGCTTCTCGTTGGGGTCTTTGCTCAGCTTGTTCTGGGTGCTCAGGTAGTGGTTGT
CGGGCAGCAGCACGGGGCCGTCGCCGATGGGGGTGTTCTGCTGGTAGTGGTCGGCGAGCTGCACGCTGCC
GTCCTCGATGTTGTGGCGGGTCTTGAAGTTGGACTTGATGCCGTTCTTCTGCTTGTCGGCGGTGATATAG
GCCTTGTGGCTGTTGTAGTTGTACTCCAGCTTGTGCCCCAGGATGTTGCCGTCCTCCTTGAAGTCGATGC
CCTTCAGCTCGATGCGGTTCACCAGGGTGTCGCCCTCGAACTTCACCTCGGCGCGGGTCTTGTAGTTGCC
GTCGTCCTTGAAGAAGATGGTGCGCTCCTGGACGTAGCCTTCGGGCATGGCGGACTTGAAGAAGTCGTGC
TGCTTCATGTGGTCGGGGTAGCGGGCGAAGCACAGCACGCCGTAGGTCAAGGTGGTCACGAGGGTGGGCC
AGGGCACGGGCAGCTTGCCGGTGGTGCAGATGAACTTCAGGGTCAGCTTGCCGTAGGTGGCATCGCCCTC
GCCCTCGCCGGACACGCTGAACTTGTGGCCGTTTACGTCGCCGTCCAGCTCGACCAGGATGGGCACCACC
CCGGTGAACAGCTCCTCGCCCTTGCTCACCATGCTCGAGCCCTGGAAGTACAGGTTCTCGTACAGATCCC
GACCCATTTGCTGTCCACCAGTCATGCTAGCCATACCATGATGATGATGATGATGAGAACCC
